Addgene plasmid #33153: pAC-dCLK
Depositing lab: Michael Rosbash. Depositing organization: Brandeis University. Publication: Wild-type circadian rhythmicity is dependent on closely spaced E boxes in the Drosophila timeless promoter. McDonald MJ, Rosbash M, Emery P. Mol Cell Biol. 2001 Feb;21(4):1207-17. 10.1128/MCB.21.4.1207-1217.2001 PubMed 11158307.
Backbone
  Vector backbone: pAc5.1/V5-His B
  Backbone manufacturer: Invitrogen
  Backbone size w/o insert (bp): 5400
  Vector type: Insect Expression, Retroviral
  Selectable markers: Hygromycin, Blasticidin
Growth in bacteria
  Bacterial resistance: Ampicillin, 100 μg/mL
  Growth temperature: 37°C
  Growth strain: XL1 Blue
  Copy number: Unknown
Gene/Insert
  Gene/Insert name: CLK
  Species: D. melanogaster (fly)
  Entrez Gene: Clk (a.k.a. Dmel_CG7391, CG7391, CLK, CLOCK, Dmel\CG7391, Jerk, Jrk, PAS1, bHLHe10, clk, clock, dCLK, dCLK/JRK, dCLOCK, dClck, dClk, dClock, dclk, jrk)
  Promoter: Actin 5C
  Tag / fusion protein: V5 (C terminal on backbone); 6xHIS (C terminal on backbone)
  Cloning method: Restriction Enzyme; 5′ cloning site NotI (destroyed during cloning); 3′ cloning site NotI (not destroyed)
  Sequencing primers: 5′ AC5
Terms and licenses: Academic/Nonprofit Terms; Industry Terms: Not Available to Industry
How to cite: pAC-dCLK was a gift from Michael Rosbash (Addgene plasmid # 33153 ; http://n2t.net/addgene:33153 ; RRID:Addgene_33153)
