[The description below was written by a language model from this plasmid's Addgene catalogue record.]
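Description:
pAC-dCLK is an insect-cell expression plasmid built on the commercial pAc5.1/V5-His B backbone (about 5.4 kb without insert) and carrying the Drosophila melanogaster Clock gene (Clk, also known as dCLK or Jrk). Clk encodes a bHLH-PAS transcription factor that forms part of the core circadian oscillator and activates transcription from E-box elements in clock-controlled promoters. The coding sequence was inserted by restriction cloning at NotI, with the 5′ junction site destroyed and the 3′ site retained. Expression is driven by the Actin 5C promoter, a strong constitutive fly promoter widely used in cultured Drosophila cells such as S2 cells. The backbone supplies C-terminal V5 and 6xHis tags, which allow antibody detection and metal-affinity purification. The record does not say whether the insert is joined in frame with these tags or ends at its own stop codon.

The plasmid is propagated in E. coli under ampicillin selection; its copy number is listed as unknown. The catalogue entry also lists hygromycin and blasticidin as selectable markers and "Retroviral" as a second vector type. No feature table is provided to confirm any such cassettes or viral elements, so these annotations should be treated with caution. They may refer to co-transfected selection plasmids rather than to markers on this construct.

The associated publication concerns the dependence of circadian rhythmicity on closely spaced E boxes in the timeless promoter. That context fits use of this plasmid to supply CLK in transfected insect cells, for example to test activation of E-box-containing promoter reporters, although the record does not describe the assays.
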