>Addgene plasmid #33153 | pAC-dCLK | addgene partial sequence | sequence record 42608 | BGH-rev 5'-TAGAAGGCACAGTCGAGG-3'
ATGGTGATGGTGATGATGACCGGTACGCGTAGAATCGAGACCGAGGAGAGGGTTAGGGATAGGCTTACCT
TCGAATGGGTGACCTCGAGCGGCCGCTGTGTGTGGCGAGTTGAATAGATTCTGTGATTGCTCTTGGGACA
TCTGGTATGGCAATATTTCCAGATCGTTTGGCAATTGGTTTTGATTCTGATTCTGACTGTTGAGAAAGGG
ATTCGAACTGAAGAAGCTATTTGACTGCTGTTGATGCTGCTGCAGGATTTGTTGTTGTTGCTGCTGCTGC
TGTTGCTGCTGCACCAGATTGCTGCCGGAAGTGTGCATCATCTTGTTGTCCTCGCTCTGCGTTTCGGAGC
CATCATCGCTGATGCCCATGTGAAAGTTGATCGAAGGACTCGATTCGGTGGCCATCTGCATGCAGGACAA
CAGCGAGTCCTCGTTATTATTTTGCGGAGGATTTGAACTGCGATTGTTGTTGTTCTGGTTGCCATTATTC
AGATTACTGCCTCCATTGTAGCTTTGATTGTTGTTATTGCTGCTGGAGTTGAAGGGATTAATGGTGGATT
GCGAGCCCAATGAGTGCAGGGGGGACAGATTGAGAAAGGCGTCTATATCATCGATATCCTCACGCAGTAA
AATATCATTTTGTTGTTGCAGCTGCAACTGTTGCTGCTGCTGTTGCTGCTGTTGTTGCTGCTGCTGTTGT
TGCTGTTGCTGCTGCTGCTGTTGCTGCTGTTGTTGCTGTTGTTGCTGCTGCTGCTGATGTTGCTGCTGGG
TATGTTGCTGCAACTGTGAGTGGCTCTGATGTTGCTGCTGGAGATTGTGCTGGTGCTGCGTGTGCAGATT
CTGCTGCT
